>Addgene plasmid #162469 | pPPEDs | depositor full sequence | sequence record 316010 | pPPEDs sequence 13521 bps
CACCTG
[124 nt withheld, positions 7-130]
C
[91 nt withheld, positions 132-222]
A
[49 nt withheld, positions 224-272]
CCTTTGACGTTGGAGTCCACGTTCTTT
[37 nt withheld, positions 300-336]
ACCCTATCTCGGTCTATTCTTTTGATTTATAAGGGATTTTGCCGATTTCGGCCTATTGGTTAAAAAATGA
GCTGATTTAACAAAAATTTAACGCGAATTTTAACAAAATATTAACGCTTACAATTTCCATTCGCCATTCA
GGCTGCGCAACTGTTGGGAAGGGCGATCGGTGCGGGCCTCTTCGCTATTACGCCAGCTGGCGAAAGGGGG
ATGTGCTGCAAGGCGATTAAGTTGGGTAACGCCAGGGTTTTCCCAGTCACGACGTTGTAAAACGACGGCC
AGTGAATTGTAATACGACTCACTATAGGGCGAATTGGGTACCGGGCCCCCCCTCGAGGTCGACGGTATCG
ATAAGCTTGATATCGAATTCCTGCAGCCCGGGGGATCCACTAGTGAGTCGTATTACAATTCATGACTCTC
TTAAGGTAGCCAAAATCGATATCTAGGGATAACAGGGTAATCGATCACTAGAATTCGGCGCGCCGGGCCC
AACATGGTGGAGCACGACACTCTCGTCTACTCCAAGAATATCAAAGATACAGTCTCAGAAGACCAAAGGG
CTATTGAGACTTTTCAACAAAGGGTAATATCGGGAAACCTCCTCGGATTCCATTGCCCAGCTATCTGTCA
CTTCATCAAAAGGACAGTAGAAAAGGAAGGTGGCACCTACAAATGCCATCATTGCGATAAAGGAAAGGCT
ATCGTTCAAGATGCCTCTGCCGACAGTGGTCCCAAAGATGGACCCCCACCCACGAGGAGCATCGTGGAAA
AAGAAGACGTTCCAACCACGTCTTCAAAGCAAGTGGATTGATGTGAACATGGTGGAGCACGACACTCTCG
TCTACTCCAAGAATATCAAAGATACAGTCTCAGAAGACCAAAGGGCTATTGAGACTTTTCAACAAAGGGT
AATATCGGGAAACCTCCTCGGATTCCATTGCCCAGCTATCTGTCACTTCATCAAAAGGACAGTAGAAAAG
GAAGGTGGCACCTACAAATGCCATCATTGCGATAAAGGAAAGGCTATCGTTCAAGATGCCTCTGCCGACA
GTGGTCCCAAAGATGGACCCCCACCCACGAGGAGCATCGTGGAAAAAGAAGACGTTCCAACCACGTCTTC
AAAGCAAGTGGATTGATGTGATATCTCCACTGACGTAAGGGATGACGCACAATCCCACTATCCTTCGCAA
GACCCTTCCTCTATATAAGGAAGTTCATTTCATTTGGAGAGGACACGCTGAAATCACCAGTCTCTCTCTA
CAAATCTATCTCTCTCGACCGCTAGCATGGCACCTAAGAAAAAGAGGAAGGTTGGTATTGATAAGAAGTA
CTCTATCGGACTCGATATCGGAACTAACTCTGTGGGATGGGCTGTGATCACCGATGAGTACAAGGTGCCA
TCTAAGAAGTTCAAGGTTCTCGGAAACACCGATAGGCACTCTATCAAGAAAAACCTTATCGGTGCTCTCC
TCTTCGATTCTGGTGAAACTGCTGAGGCTACCAGACTCAAGAGAACCGCTAGAAGAAGGTACACCAGAAG
AAAGAACAGGATCTGCTACCTCCAAGAGATCTTCTCTAACGAGATGGCTAAAGTGGATGATTCATTCTTC
CACAGGCTCGAAGAGTCATTCCTCGTGGAAGAAGATAAGAAGCACGAGAGGCACCCTATCTTCGGAAACA
TCGTTGATGAGGTGGCATACCACGAGAAGTACCCTACTATCTACCACCTCAGAAAGAAGCTCGTTGATTC
TACTGATAAGGCTGATCTCAGGCTCATCTACCTCGCTCTCGCTCACATGATCAAGTTCAGAGGACACTTC
CTCATCGAGGGTGATCTCAACCCTGATAACTCTGATGTGGATAAGTTGTTCATCCAGCTCGTGCAGACCT
ACAACCAGCTTTTCGAAGAGAACCCTATCAACGCTTCAGGTGTGGATGCTAAGGCTATCCTCTCTGCTAG
GCTCTCTAAGTCAAGAAGGCTTGAGAACCTCATTGCTCAGCTCCCTGGTGAGAAGAAGAACGGACTTTTC
GGAAACTTGATCGCTCTCTCTCTCGGACTCACCCCTAACTTCAAGTCTAACTTCGATCTCGCTGAGGATG
CAAAGCTCCAGCTCTCAAAGGATACCTACGATGATGATCTCGATAACCTCCTCGCTCAGATCGGAGATCA
GTACGCTGATTTGTTCCTCGCTGCTAAGAACCTCTCTGATGCTATCCTCCTCAGTGATATCCTCAGAGTG
AACACCGAGATCACCAAGGCTCCACTCTCAGCTTCTATGATCAAGAGATACGATGAGCACCACCAGGATC
TCACACTTCTCAAGGCTCTTGTTAGACAGCAGCTCCCAGAGAAGTACAAAGAGATTTTCTTCGATCAGTC
TAAGAACGGATACGCTGGTTACATCGATGGTGGTGCATCTCAAGAAGAGTTCTACAAGTTCATCAAGCCT
ATCCTCGAGAAGATGGATGGAACCGAGGAACTCCTCGTGAAGCTCAATAGAGAGGATCTTCTCAGAAAGC
AGAGGACCTTCGATAACGGATCTATCCCTCATCAGATCCACCTCGGAGAGTTGCACGCTATCCTTAGAAG
GCAAGAGGATTTCTACCCATTCCTCAAGGATAACAGGGAAAAGATTGAGAAGATTCTCACCTTCAGAATC
CCTTACTACGTGGGACCTCTCGCTAGAGGAAACTCAAGATTCGCTTGGATGACCAGAAAGTCTGAGGAAA
CCATCACCCCTTGGAACTTCGAAGAGGTGGTGGATAAGGGTGCTAGTGCTCAGTCTTTCATCGAGAGGAT
GACCAACTTCGATAAGAACCTTCCAAACGAGAAGGTGCTCCCTAAGCACTCTTTGCTCTACGAGTACTTC
ACCGTGTACAACGAGTTGACCAAGGTTAAGTACGTGACCGAGGGAATGAGGAAGCCTGCTTTTTTGTCAG
GTGAGCAAAAGAAGGCTATCGTTGATCTCTTGTTCAAGACCAACAGAAAGGTGACCGTGAAGCAGCTCAA
AGAGGATTACTTCAAGAAAATCGAGTGCTTCGATTCAGTTGAGATTTCTGGTGTTGAGGATAGGTTCAAC
GCATCTCTCGGAACCTACCACGATCTCCTCAAGATCATTAAGGATAAGGATTTCTTGGATAACGAGGAAA
ACGAGGATATCTTGGAGGATATCGTTCTTACCCTCACCCTCTTTGAAGATAGAGAGATGATTGAAGAAAG
GCTCAAGACCTACGCTCATCTCTTCGATGATAAGGTGATGAAGCAGTTGAAGAGAAGAAGATACACTGGT
TGGGGAAGGCTCTCAAGAAAGCTCATTAACGGAATCAGGGATAAGCAGTCTGGAAAGACAATCCTTGATT
TCCTCAAGTCTGATGGATTCGCTAACAGAAACTTCATGCAGCTCATCCACGATGATTCTCTCACCTTTAA
AGAGGATATCCAGAAGGCTCAGGTTTCAGGACAGGGTGATAGTCTCCATGAGCATATCGCTAACCTCGCT
GGATCTCCTGCAATCAAGAAGGGAATCCTCCAGACTGTGAAGGTTGTGGATGAGTTGGTGAAGGTGATGG
GAAGGCATAAGCCTGAGAACATCGTGATCGAAATGGCTAGAGAGAACCAGACCACTCAGAAGGGACAGAA
GAACTCTAGGGAAAGGATGAAGAGGATCGAGGAAGGTATCAAAGAGCTTGGATCTCAGATCCTCAAAGAG
CACCCTGTTGAGAACACTCAGCTCCAGAATGAGAAGCTCTACCTCTACTACCTCCAGAACGGAAGGGATA
TGTATGTGGATCAAGAGTTGGATATCAACAGGCTCTCTGATTACGATGTTGATGCTATCGTGCCACAGTC
ATTCTTGAAGGATGATTCTATCGATAACAAGGTGCTCACCAGGTCTGATAAGAACAGGGGTAAGAGTGAT
AACGTGCCAAGTGAAGAGGTTGTGAAGAAAATGAAGAACTATTGGAGGCAGCTCCTCAACGCTAAGCTCA
TCACTCAGAGAAAGTTCGATAACTTGACTAAGGCTGAGAGGGGAGGACTCTCTGAATTGGATAAGGCAGG
ATTCATCAAGAGGCAGCTTGTGGAAACCAGGCAGATCACTAAGCACGTTGCACAGATCCTCGATTCTAGG
ATGAACACCAAGTACGATGAGAACGATAAGTTGATCAGGGAAGTGAAGGTTATCACCCTCAAGTCAAAGC
TCGTGTCTGATTTCAGAAAGGATTTCCAATTCTACAAGGTGAGGGAAATCAACAACTACCACCACGCTCA
CGATGCTTACCTTAACGCTGTTGTTGGAACCGCTCTCATCAAGAAGTATCCTAAGCTCGAGTCAGAGTTC
GTGTACGGTGATTACAAGGTGTACGATGTGAGGAAGATGATCGCTAAGTCTGAGCAAGAGATCGGAAAGG
CTACCGCTAAGTATTTCTTCTACTCTAACATCATGAATTTCTTCAAGACCGAGATTACCCTCGCTAACGG
TGAGATCAGAAAGAGGCCACTCATCGAGACAAACGGTGAAACAGGTGAGATCGTGTGGGATAAGGGAAGG
GATTTCGCTACCGTTAGAAAGGTGCTCTCTATGCCACAGGTGAACATCGTTAAGAAAACCGAGGTGCAGA
CCGGTGGATTCTCTAAAGAGTCTATCCTCCCTAAGAGGAACTCTGATAAGCTCATTGCTAGGAAGAAGGA
TTGGGACCCTAAGAAATACGGTGGTTTCGATTCTCCTACCGTGGCTTACTCTGTTCTCGTTGTGGCTAAG
GTTGAGAAGGGAAAGAGTAAGAAGCTCAAGTCTGTTAAGGAACTTCTCGGAATCACTATCATGGAAAGGT
CATCTTTCGAGAAGAACCCAATCGATTTCCTCGAGGCTAAGGGATACAAAGAGGTTAAGAAGGATCTCAT
CATCAAGCTCCCAAAGTACTCACTCTTCGAACTCGAGAACGGTAGAAAGAGGATGCTCGCTTCTGCTGGT
GAGCTTCAAAAGGGAAACGAGCTTGCTCTCCCATCTAAGTACGTTAACTTTCTTTACCTCGCTTCTCACT
ACGAGAAGTTGAAGGGATCTCCAGAAGATAACGAGCAGAAGCAACTTTTCGTTGAGCAGCACAAGCACTA
CTTGGATGAGATCATCGAGCAGATCTCTGAGTTCTCTAAAAGGGTGATCCTCGCTGATGCAAACCTCGAT
AAGGTGTTGTCTGCTTACAACAAGCACAGAGATAAGCCTATCAGGGAACAGGCAGAGAACATCATCCATC
TCTTCACCCTTACCAACCTCGGTGCTCCTGCTGCTTTCAAGTACTTCGATACAACCATCGATAGGAAGAG
ATACACCTCTACCAAAGAAGTGCTCGATGCTACCCTCATCCATCAGTCTATCACTGGACTCTACGAGACT
AGGATCGATCTCTCACAGCTCGGTGGTGATCTCAGTGGTGGGAGCAGTGGTGGATCATCAGGGAGTGAGA
CTCCAGGTACAAGTGAAAGCGCTACTCCTGAATCTTCAGGAGGTTCCTCAGGAGGAAGTTCTACTCTTAA
CATCGAGGACGAGTATCGTCTCCACGAGACCAGCAAGGAACCTGATGTATCTCTAGGATCAACTTGGCTC
AGTGATTTCCCCCAGGCATGGGCAGAAACAGGTGGCATGGGTTTGGCTGTACGTCAAGCACCACTTATAA
TTCCTCTAAAAGCAACAAGCACCCCCGTCAGTATTAAGCAGTACCCAATGAGTCAGGAGGCTAGATTGGG
CATTAAGCCACACATACAGAGACTTTTAGATCAAGGCATTCTGGTACCCTGTCAGTCCCCCTGGAACACA
CCACTGCTGCCTGTTAAGAAACCAGGAACCAACGATTACCGACCAGTTCAGGACTTGCGAGAAGTGAACA
AAAGGGTCGAGGATATCCACCCTACCGTGCCTAATCCATACAACCTTTTATCTGGCCTTCCTCCAAGCCA
TCAATGGTACACCGTTCTAGATTTGAAAGATGCATTCTTTTGTCTGCGACTCCACCCCACCTCACAGCCC
CTTTTCGCCTTCGAGTGGAGAGACCCTGAAATGGGTATCAGCGGCCAACTTACTTGGACTAGGTTACCCC
AGGGATTTAAAAACAGTCCAACCCTATTCAATGAGGCATTGCACAGGGACCTGGCAGATTTTCGTATACA
ACACCCCGATCTAATATTGTTACAATACGTGGACGACCTTCTCCTAGCTGCAACAAGCGAGTTAGATTGT
CAGCAAGGAACAAGGGCTCTTTTGCAAACACTAGGAAACTTGGGGTATCGTGCTAGTGCCAAAAAAGCTC
AGATTTGTCAAAAGCAGGTAAAGTACTTAGGGTATTTACTAAAGGAAGGTCAGAGATGGTTAACCGAAGC
CCGAAAGGAAACTGTAATGGGGCAACCAACTCCTAAAACTCCCAGACAACTCAGGGAGTTCTTGGGCAAA
GCAGGGTTTTGTAGACTTTTCATACCCGGCTTTGCTGAAATGGCAGCACCCCTGTATCCCTTGACAAAGC
CTGGGACACTATTTAACTGGGGGCCAGACCAGCAGAAGGCATACCAAGAAATAAAGCAAGCACTACTCAC
CGCACCTGCCCTAGGCCTGCCTGATCTGACTAAACCATTTGAACTCTTCGTAGATGAGAAACAAGGCTAC
GCTAAAGGTGTGCTGACACAAAAATTGGGACCCTGGCGACGACCAGTCGCCTACCTCAGCAAGAAATTAG
ACCCCGTGGCCGCCGGTTGGCCACCATGCTTACGAATGGTGGCAGCAATCGCCGTCCTGACAAAGGATGC
AGGCAAACTTACCATGGGCCAACCTCTAGTCATCTTAGCACCCCATGCCGTTGAGGCTCTCGTAAAGCAG
CCACCTGATAGATGGCTCAGTAACGCTCGAATGACCCACTATCAAGCCCTCCTCTTGGATACCGACAGAG
TCCAGTTCGGACCCGTAGTAGCACTTAACCCAGCAACACTGCTACCCCTCCCTGAGGAAGGGCTACAACA
TAACTGCCTAGACATTTTGGCCGAGGCACATGGGACACGTCCAGACTTGACAGATCAGCCCTTACCAGAC
GCCGACCACACATGGTACACAGACGGAAGTTCACTCTTGCAGGAGGGTCAGAGGAAGGCCGGGGCTGCTG
TGACTACCGAGACCGAAGTTATTTGGGCTAAGGCCCTACCAGCCGGCACCTCTGCACAGAGAGCAGAGTT
AATTGCACTAACCCAGGCCCTCAAAATGGCCGAAGGTAAAAAACTAAATGTCTATACAGATTCACGATAT
GCTTTTGCAACAGCCCATATACATGGCGAAATTTATAGGAGGAGGGGGTGGTTAACATCAGAGGGAAAAG
AGATAAAAAACAAGGACGAAATCCTTGCATTGCTAAAGGCTTTATTCCTTCCCAAGCGTTTAAGCATAAT
CCACTGTCCCGGTCATCAGAAGGGTCACTCCGCCGAGGCAAGAGGCAACCGAATGGCTGACCAAGCCGCA
AGGAAGGCCGCAATCACTGAGACCCCAGACACCTCTACTCTACTAATCGAAAACAGCTCCCCTTCAGGTG
GAAGCAAGAGAACCGCCGACGGCAGTGAATTCGAAAGCAGGGCTGACCCCAAGAAGAAGAGGAAGGTGTG
ACCGCGGATATCTGCAGAAGCTTACGCGTCGACGTCTCGAGGCCGGCCGAGCTCGAATTTCCCCGATCGT
TCAAACATTTGGCAATAAAGTTTCTTAAGATTGAATCCTGTTGCCGGTCTTGCGATGATTATCATATAAT
TTCTGTTGAATTACGTTAAGCATGTAATAATTAACATGTAATGCATGACGTTATTTATGAGATGGGTTTT
TATGATTAGAGTCCCGCAATTATACATTTAATACGCGATAGAAAACAAAATATAGCGCGCAAACTAGGAT
AAATTATCGCGCGCGGTGTCATCTATGTTACTAGATCGGGAATTGATATCTAGGGATAACAGGGTAATAA
GCTTGGCACTGGCCGTCGTTTTACAACGTCGTGACTGGGAAAACCCTGGCGTTACCCAACTTAATCGCCT
TGCAGCACATCCCCCTTTCGCCAGCTGGCGTAATAGCGAAGAGGCCCGCACCGATCGCCCTTCCCAACAG
TTGCGCAGCCTGAATGGCGAATGAGCTTGAGCTTGGATCAGATTGTCGTTTCCCGCCTTCAGTTTGGACT
CTAGAGTTATCAACAAGTTTGTACAAAAAAGCTGAACGAGAAACGTAAAATGATATAAATATCAATATAT
TAAATTAGATTTTGCATAAAAAACAGACTACATAATACTGTAAAACACAACATATCCAGTCACTATGGCG
GCCCCTCGAGGGGCCGCATTAGGCACCCCAGGCTTTACACTTTATGCTTCCGGCTCGTATAATGTGTGGA
TTTTGAGTTAGGATCCGTCGAGATTTTCAGGAGCTAAGGAAGCTAAAATGGAGAAAAAAATCACTGGATA
TACCACCGTTGATATATCCCAATGGCATCGTAAAGAACATTTTGAGGCATTTCAGTCAGTTGCTCAATGT
ACCTATAACCAGACCGTTCAGCTGGATATTACGGCCTTTTTAAAGACCGTAAAGAAAAATAAGCACAAGT
TTTATCCGGCCTTTATTCACATTCTTGCCCGCCTGATGAATGCTCATCCGGAATTCCGTATGGCAATGAA
AGACGGTGAGCTGGTGATATGGGATAGTGTTCACCCTTGTTACACCGTTTTCCATGAGCAAACTGAAACG
TTTTCATCGCTCTGGAGTGAATACCACGACGATTTCCGGCAGTTTCTACACATATATTCGCAAGATGTGG
CGTGTTACGGTGAAAACCTGGCCTATTTCCCTAAAGGGTTTATTGAGAATATGTTTTTCGTCTCAGCCAA
TCCCTGGGTGAGTTTCACCAGTTTTGATTTAAACGTGGCCAATATGGACAACTTCTTCGCCCCCGTTTTC
ACCATGGGCAAATATTATACGCAAGGCGACAAGGTGCTGATGCCGCTGGCGATTCAGGTTCATCATGCCG
TCTGTGATGGCTTCCATGTCGGCAGAATGCTTAATGAATTACAACAGTACTGCGATGAGTGGCAGGGCGG
GGCGTAAAGATCTGGATCCGGCTTACTAAAAGCCAGATAACAGTATGCGTATTTGCGCGCTGATTTTTGC
GGTATAAGAATATATACTGATATGTATACCCGAAGTATGTCAAAAAGAGGTGTGCTATGAAGCAGCGTAT
TACAGTGACAGTTGACAGCGACAGCTATCAGTTGCTCAAGGCATATATGATGTCAATATCTCCGGTCTGG
TAAGCACAACCATGCAGAATGAAGCCCGTCGTCTGCGTGCCGAACGCTGGAAAGCGGAAAATCAGGAAGG
GATGGCTGAGGTCGCCCGGTTTATTGAAATGAACGGCTCTTTTGCTGACGAGAACAGGGACTGGTGAAAT
GCAGTTTAAGGTTTACACCTATAAAAGAGAGAGCCGTTATCGTCTGTTTGTGGATGTACAGAGTGATATT
ATTGACACGCCCGGGCGACGGATGGTGATCCCCCTGGCCAGTGCACGTCTGCTGTCAGATAAAGTCTCCC
GTGAACTTTACCCGGTGGTGCATATCGGGGATGAAAGCTGGCGCATGATGACCACCGATATGGCCAGTGT
GCCGGTCTCCGTTATCGGGGAAGAAGTGGCTGATCTCAGCCACCGCGAAAATGACATCAAAAACGCCATT
AACCTGATGTTCTGGGGAATATAAATGTCAGGCTCCCTTATACACAGCCAGTCTGCAGGTCGACCATAGT
GACTGGATATGTTGTGTTTTACAGTATTATGTAGTCTGTTTTTTATGCAAAATCTAATTTAATATATTGA
TATTTATATCATTTTACGTTTCTCGTTCAGCTTTCTTGTACAAAGTGGTTGATAACAGCGGAAACTATCA
GTGTTTGACAGGATATATTGGCGGGTAAACCTAAGAGAAAAGAGCGTTTATTAGAATAATCGGATATTTA
AAAGGGCGTGAAAAGGTTTATCCGTTCGTCCATTTGTATGTGCATGCCAACCACAGGGTTCCCCTCGGGA
TCAAAGTACTTTAAAGTACTTTAAAGTACTTTAAAGTACTTTGATCCAACCCCTCCGCTGCTATAGTGCA
GTCGGCTTCTGACGTTCAGTGCAGCCGTCTTCTGAAAACGACATGTCGCACAAGTCCTAAGTTACGCGAC
AGGCTGCCGCCCTGCCCTTTTCCTGGCGTTTTCTTGTCGCGTGTTTTAGTCGCATAAAGTAGAATACTTG
CGACTAGAACCGGAGACATTACGCCATGAACAAGAGCGCCGCCGCTGGCCTGCTGGGCTATGCCCGCGTC
AGCACCGACGACCAGGACTTGACCAACCAACGGGCCGAACTGCACGCGGCCGGCTGCACCAAGCTGTTTT
CCGAGAAGATCACCGGCACCAGGCGCGACCGCCCGGAGCTGGCCAGGATGCTTGACCACCTACGCCCTGG
CGACGTTGTGACAGTGACCAGGCTAGACCGCCTGGCCCGCAGCACCCGCGACCTACTGGACATTGCCGAG
CGCATCCAGGAGGCCGGCGCGGGCCTGCGTAGCCTGGCAGAGCCGTGGGCCGACACCACCACGCCGGCCG
GCCGCATGGTGTTGACCGTGTTCGCCGGCATTGCCGAGTTCGAGCGTTCCCTAATCATCGACCGCACCCG
GAGCGGGCGCGAGGCCGCCAAGGCCCGAGGCGTGAAGTTTGGCCCCCGCCCTACCCTCACCCCGGCACAG
ATCGCGCACGCCCGCGAGCTGATCGACCAGGAAGGCCGCACCGTGAAAGAGGCGGCTGCACTGCTTGGCG
TGCATCGCTCGACCCTGTACCGCGCACTTGAGCGCAGCGAGGAAGTGACGCCCACCGAGGCCAGGCGGCG
CGGTGCCTTCCGTGAGGACGCATTGACCGAGGCCGACGCCCTGGCGGCCGCCACCGCGGTGGAGCTCCAG
CTTTTGTTCCCTTTAGTGAGGGTTAATTTCGAGCTTGGCGTAATCATGGTCATAGCTGTTTCCTGTGTGA
AATTGTTATCCGCTCACAATTCCACACAACATACGAGCCGGAAGCATAAAGTGTAAAGCCTGGGGTGCCT
AATGAGTGAGCTAACTCACATTAATTGCGTTGCGCTCACTGCCCGCTTTCCAGTCGGGAAACCTGTCGTG
CCAGCTGCATTAATGAATCGGCCAACGCGCGGGGAGAGGCGGTTTGCGTATTGGGCGCTCTTCCGCTTCC
TCGCTCACTGACTCGCTGCGCTCGGTCGTTCGGCTGCGGCGAGCGGTATCAGCTCACTCAAAGGCGGTAA
TACGGTTATCCACAGAATCAGGGGATAACGCAGGAAAGAACATGTGAGCAAAAGGCCAGCAAAAGGCCAG
GAACCGTAAAAAGGCCGCGTTGCTGGCGTTTTTCCATAGGCTCCGCCCCCCTGACGAGCATCACAAAAAT
CGACGCTCAAGTCAGAGGTGGCGAAACCCGACAGGACTATAAAGATACCAGGCGTTTCCCCCTGGAAGCT
CCCTCGTGCGCTCTCCTGTTCCGACCCTGCCGCTTACCGGATACCTGTCCGCCTTTCTCCCTTCGGGAAG
CGTGGCGCTTTCTCATAGCTCACGCTGTAGGTATCTCAGTTCGGTGTAGGTCGTTCGCTCCAAGCTGGGC
TGTGTGCACGAACCCCCCGTTCAGCCCGACCGCTGCGCCTTATCCGGTAACTATCGTCTTGAGTCCAACC
CGGTAAGACACGACTTATCGCCACTGGCAGCAGCCACTGGTAACAGGATTAGCAGAGCGAGGTATGTAGG
CGGTGCTACAGAGTTCTTGAAGTGGTGGCCTAACTACGGCTACACTAGAAGGACAGTATTTGGTATCTGC
GCTCTGCTGAAGCCAGTTACCTTCGGAAAAAGAGTTGGTAGCTCTTGATCCGGCAAACAAACCACCGCTG
GTAGCGGTGGTTTTTTTGTTTGCAAGCAGCAGATTACGCGCAGAAAAAAAGGATCTCAAGAAGATCCTTT
GATCTTTTCTACGGGGTCTGACGCTCAGTGGAACGAAAACTCACGTTAAGGGATTTTGGTCATGAGATTA
TCAAAAAGGATCTTCACCTAGATCCTTTTAAATTAAAAATGAAGTTTTAAATCAATCTAAAGTATATATG
AGTAAACTTGGTCTGACAGTTACCAATGCTTAATCAGTGAGGCACCTATCTCAGCGATCTGTCTATTTCG
TTCATCCATAGTTGCCTGACTCCCCGTCGTGTAGATAACTACGATACGGGAGGGCTTACCATCTGGCCCC
AGTGCTGCAATGATACCGCGAGACCCACGCTCACCGGCTCCAGATTTATCAGCAATAAACCAGCCAGCCG
GAAGGGCCGAGCGCAGAAGTGGTCCTGCAACTTTATCCGCCTCCATCCAGTCTATTAATTGTTGCCGGGA
AGCTAGAGTAAGTAGTTCGCCAGTTAATAGTTTGCGCAACGTTGTTGCCATTGCTACAGGCATCGTGGTG
TCACGCTCGTCGTTTGGTATGGCTTCATTCAGCTCCGGTTCCCAACGATCAAGGCGAGTTACATGATCCC
CCATGTTGTGCAAAAAAGCGGTTAGCTCCTTCGGTCCTCCGATCGTTGTCAGAAGTAAGTTGGCCGCAGT
GTTATCACTCATGGTTATGGCAGCACTGCATAATTCTCTTACTGTCATGCCATCCGTAAGATGCTTTTCT
GTGACTGGTGAGTACTCAACCAAGTCATTCTGAGAATAGTGTATGCGGCGACCGAGTTGCTCTTGCCCGG
CGTCAATACGGGATAATACCGCGCCACATAGCAGAACTTTAAAAGTGCTCATCATTGGAAAACGTTCTTC
GGGGCGAAAACTCTCAAGGATCTTACCGCTGTTGAGATCCAGTTCGATGTAACCCACTCGTGCACCCAAC
TGATCTTCAGCATCTTTTACTTTCACCAGCGTTTCTGGGTGAGCAAAAACAGGAAGGCAAAATGCCGCAA
AAAAGGGAATAAGGGCGACACGGAAATGTTGAATACTCATACTCTTCCTTTTTCAATATTATTGAAGCAT
TTATCAGGGTTATTGTCTCATGAGCGGATACATATTTGAATGTATTTAGAAAAATAAACAAATAGGGGTT
CCGCGCACATTTCCCCGAAAAGTGC
Features (pLannotate 1.2.2; 27 found; start..end, strand, type, name):
      7..435     +  rep_origin     f1 ori (sequence partly withheld): f1 bacteriophage origin of replication; arrow indicates direction of (+) strand synthesis
    466..623     -  CDS            lacZα (fragment): LacZα fragment of β-galactosidase; lacZ fragment
    626..644     +  promoter       T7 promoter: promoter for bacteriophage T7 RNA polymerase
    653..730     -  misc_feature   MCS (fragment): pBluescript multiple cloning site
    901..1577    +  promoter       CaMV 35S promoter (enhanced): cauliflower mosaic virus 35S promoter with a duplicated enhancer region
   1653..5756    +  CDS            cas9: CAS9_STRP1 - Also known as csn1 From Streptococcus pyogenes serotype M1.
   5859..7889    +  CDS            gag-pol (fragment): POL_MLVMS - Experimental evidence at protein level: Swiss-Prot protein existence level 1. [Integrase]: Catalyzes viral DNA integration into the host chromosome, by performing a series of DNA cutting and joining reactions. This enzyme activity takes place after virion entry into a cell and reverse transcription of the RNA genome in dsDNA. The first step in the integration process is 3' processing. This step requires a complex comprising the viral genome, matrix protein and integrase. This complex is called the pre-integration complex (PIC). The integrase protein removes 2 nucleotides from each
   8031..8283    +  terminator     NOS terminator: nopaline synthase terminator and poly(A) signal
   8323..8477    +  CDS            lacZα (fragment): LacZα fragment of β-galactosidase; lacZ fragment
   8539..8663    +  protein_bind   attR1: mutant version of attR; recombination site for the Gateway® LR reaction LR Clonase™
   8700..8730    +  promoter       lac UV5 promoter: E. coli lac promoter with an "up" mutation
   8754..8783    +  promoter       cat promoter (fragment): promoter of the E. coli cat gene encoding chloramphenicol acetyltransferase
   8784..9443    +  CDS            CmR: chloramphenicol acetyltransferase; cat; confers resistance to chloramphenicol
   9622..9780    +  CDS            ccdA (fragment): CCDA_ECO57 - Also known as H, letA. Experimental evidence at protein level: Swiss-Prot protein existence level 1. Antitoxin component of a type II toxin-antitoxin (TA) system which inhibits the post-segregational killing (PSK) of plasmid-free cells, also referred to as a plasmid addiction system. Binds to and blocks the activity of CcdB; will also remove bound CcdB protein from the CcdB-GyrA complex by forming a CcdA-CcdB complex, a process termed rejuvenation. Functions as a transcriptional corepressor for the ccdAB operon, repression also requires CcdB (By similarity). From Escherichia coli
   9785..10087   +  CDS            ccdB: CCDB_ECOLI - Also known as G, letB, letD. Experimental evidence at protein level: Swiss-Prot protein existence level 1. Toxic component of a type II toxin-antitoxin (TA) system, functioning in plasmid maintainence. Responsible for the post- segregational killing (PSK) of plasmid-free cells, also referred to as a plasmid addiction system. Half-life of over 2 hours. Cell killing by CcdB is accompanied by filamentation, defects in chromosome and plasmid segregation, defects in cell division, formation of anucleate cells, decreased DNA synthesis and plasmid loss. Interferes with the activity of DN
  10131..10255   -  protein_bind   attR2: mutant version of attR; recombination site for the Gateway® LR reaction LR Clonase™
  10282..10306   +  misc_feature   RB T-DNA repeat: right border repeat from nopaline C58 T-DNA
  10676..11077   +  CDS            Y4CG_SINFN (fragment): Protein inferred from homology: Swiss-Prot protein existence level 3. From Sinorhizobium fredii (strain NBRC 101917 / NGR234).
  11300..11323   -  misc_feature   MCS (fragment): pBluescript multiple cloning site
  11336..11354   -  promoter       T3 promoter: promoter for bacteriophage T3 RNA polymerase
  11397..11419   -  protein_bind   lac operator (fragment): The lac repressor binds to the lac operator to inhibit transcription in E. coli. This inhibition can be relieved by adding lactose or isopropyl-β-D-thiogalactopyranoside (IPTG). lac repressor encoded by lacI
  11423..11453   -  promoter       lac promoter: promoter for the E. coli lac operon
  11468..11489   -  protein_bind   CAP binding site: CAP binding activates transcription in the presence of cAMP. E. coli catabolite activator protein
  11502..11594   -  CDS            lacI (fragment): lac repressor; lacI; The lac repressor binds to the lac operator to inhibit transcription in E. coli. This inhibition can be relieved by adding lactose or isopropyl-β-D-thiogalactopyranoside (IPTG).
  11777..12365   -  rep_origin     ori: high-copy-number ColE1/pMB1/pBR322/pUC origin of replication
  12536..13396   -  CDS            AmpR: β-lactamase; bla; confers resistance to ampicillin, carbenicillin, and related antibiotics
  13397..13501   -  promoter       AmpR promoter: bla
