>Addgene plasmid #162469 | pPPEDs | addgene full sequence | sequence record 350377 | Addgene NGS Result
CACCTG
[124 nt withheld, positions 7-130]
C
[91 nt withheld, positions 132-222]
A
[49 nt withheld, positions 224-272]
CCTTTGACGTTGGAGTCCACGTTCTTT
[37 nt withheld, positions 300-336]
ACCCTATCTCGGTCTATTCTTTTGATTTATAAGGGATTTTGCCGATTTCGGCCTATTGGTTAAAAAATGA
GCTGATTTAACAAAAATTTAACGCGAATTTTAACAAAATATTAACGCTTACAATTTGCCATTCGCCATTC
AGGCTGCGCAACTGTTGGGAAGGGCGATCGGTGCGGGCCTCTTCGCTATTACGCCAGCTGGCGAAAGGGG
GATGTGCTGCAAGGCGATTAAGTTGGGTAACGCCAGGGTTTTCCCAGTCACGACGTTGTAAAACGACGGC
CAGTGAATTGTAATACGACTCACTATAGGGCGAATTGGGTACCGGGCCCCCCCTCGAGGTCGACGGTATC
GATAAGCTTGATATCGAATTCCTGCAGCCCGGGGGATCCACTAGTGAGTCGTATTACAATTCATGACTCT
CTTAAGGTAGCCAAAATCGATATCTAGGGATAACAGGGTAATCGATCACTAGAATTCGGCGCGCCGGGCC
CAACATGGTGGAGCACGACACTCTCGTCTACTCCAAGAATATCAAAGATACAGTCTCAGAAGACCAAAGG
GCTATTGAGACTTTTCAACAAAGGGTAATATCGGGAAACCTCCTCGGATTCCATTGCCCAGCTATCTGTC
ACTTCATCAAAAGGACAGTAGAAAAGGAAGGTGGCACCTACAAATGCCATCATTGCGATAAAGGAAAGGC
TATCGTTCAAGATGCCTCTGCCGACAGTGGTCCCAAAGATGGACCCCCACCCACGAGGAGCATCGTGGAA
AAAGAAGACGTTCCAACCACGTCTTCAAAGCAAGTGGATTGATGTGAACATGGTGGAGCACGACACTCTC
GTCTACTCCAAGAATATCAAAGATACAGTCTCAGAAGACCAAAGGGCTATTGAGACTTTTCAACAAAGGG
TAATATCGGGAAACCTCCTCGGATTCCATTGCCCAGCTATCTGTCACTTCATCAAAAGGACAGTAGAAAA
GGAAGGTGGCACCTACAAATGCCATCATTGCGATAAAGGAAAGGCTATCGTTCAAGATGCCTCTGCCGAC
AGTGGTCCCAAAGATGGACCCCCACCCACGAGGAGCATCGTGGAAAAAGAAGACGTTCCAACCACGTCTT
CAAAGCAAGTGGATTGATGTGATATCTCCACTGACGTAAGGGATGACGCACAATCCCACTATCCTTCGCA
AGACCCTTCCTCTATATAAGGAAGTTCATTTCATTTGGAGAGGACACGCTGAAATCACCAGTCTCTCTCT
ACAAATCTATCTCTCTCGACCGCTAGCATGGCACCTAAGAAAAAGAGGAAGGTTGGTATTGATAAGAAGT
ACTCTATCGGACTCGATATCGGAACTAACTCTGTGGGATGGGCTGTGATCACCGATGAGTACAAGGTGCC
ATCTAAGAAGTTCAAGGTTCTCGGAAACACCGATAGGCACTCTATCAAGAAAAACCTTATCGGTGCTCTC
CTCTTCGATTCTGGTGAAACTGCTGAGGCTACCAGACTCAAGAGAACCGCTAGAAGAAGGTACACCAGAA
GAAAGAACAGGATCTGCTACCTCCAAGAGATCTTCTCTAACGAGATGGCTAAAGTGGATGATTCATTCTT
CCACAGGCTCGAAGAGTCATTCCTCGTGGAAGAAGATAAGAAGCACGAGAGGCACCCTATCTTCGGAAAC
ATCGTTGATGAGGTGGCATACCACGAGAAGTACCCTACTATCTACCACCTCAGAAAGAAGCTCGTTGATT
CTACTGATAAGGCTGATCTCAGGCTCATCTACCTCGCTCTCGCTCACATGATCAAGTTCAGAGGACACTT
CCTCATCGAGGGTGATCTCAACCCTGATAACTCTGATGTGGATAAGTTGTTCATCCAGCTCGTGCAGACC
TACAACCAGCTTTTCGAAGAGAACCCTATCAACGCTTCAGGTGTGGATGCTAAGGCTATCCTCTCTGCTA
GGCTCTCTAAGTCAAGAAGGCTTGAGAACCTCATTGCTCAGCTCCCTGGTGAGAAGAAGAACGGACTTTT
CGGAAACTTGATCGCTCTCTCTCTCGGACTCACCCCTAACTTCAAGTCTAACTTCGATCTCGCTGAGGAT
GCAAAGCTCCAGCTCTCAAAGGATACCTACGATGATGATCTCGATAACCTCCTCGCTCAGATCGGAGATC
AGTACGCTGATTTGTTCCTCGCTGCTAAGAACCTCTCTGATGCTATCCTCCTCAGTGATATCCTCAGAGT
GAACACCGAGATCACCAAGGCTCCACTCTCAGCTTCTATGATCAAGAGATACGATGAGCACCACCAGGAT
CTCACACTTCTCAAGGCTCTTGTTAGACAGCAGCTCCCAGAGAAGTACAAAGAGATTTTCTTCGATCAGT
CTAAGAACGGATACGCTGGTTACATCGATGGTGGTGCATCTCAAGAAGAGTTCTACAAGTTCATCAAGCC
TATCCTCGAGAAGATGGATGGAACCGAGGAACTCCTCGTGAAGCTCAATAGAGAGGATCTTCTCAGAAAG
CAGAGGACCTTCGATAACGGATCTATCCCTCATCAGATCCACCTCGGAGAGTTGCACGCTATCCTTAGAA
GGCAAGAGGATTTCTACCCATTCCTCAAGGATAACAGGGAAAAGATTGAGAAGATTCTCACCTTCAGAAT
CCCTTACTACGTGGGACCTCTCGCTAGAGGAAACTCAAGATTCGCTTGGATGACCAGAAAGTCTGAGGAA
ACCATCACCCCTTGGAACTTCGAAGAGGTGGTGGATAAGGGTGCTAGTGCTCAGTCTTTCATCGAGAGGA
TGACCAACTTCGATAAGAACCTTCCAAACGAGAAGGTGCTCCCTAAGCACTCTTTGCTCTACGAGTACTT
CACCGTGTACAACGAGTTGACCAAGGTTAAGTACGTGACCGAGGGAATGAGGAAGCCTGCTTTTTTGTCA
GGTGAGCAAAAGAAGGCTATCGTTGATCTCTTGTTCAAGACCAACAGAAAGGTGACCGTGAAGCAGCTCA
AAGAGGATTACTTCAAGAAAATCGAGTGCTTCGATTCAGTTGAGATTTCTGGTGTTGAGGATAGGTTCAA
CGCATCTCTCGGAACCTACCACGATCTCCTCAAGATCATTAAGGATAAGGATTTCTTGGATAACGAGGAA
AACGAGGATATCTTGGAGGATATCGTTCTTACCCTCACCCTCTTTGAAGATAGAGAGATGATTGAAGAAA
GGCTCAAGACCTACGCTCATCTCTTCGATGATAAGGTGATGAAGCAGTTGAAGAGAAGAAGATACACTGG
TTGGGGAAGGCTCTCAAGAAAGCTCATTAACGGAATCAGGGATAAGCAGTCTGGAAAGACAATCCTTGAT
TTCCTCAAGTCTGATGGATTCGCTAACAGAAACTTCATGCAGCTCATCCACGATGATTCTCTCACCTTTA
AAGAGGATATCCAGAAGGCTCAGGTTTCAGGACAGGGTGATAGTCTCCATGAGCATATCGCTAACCTCGC
TGGATCTCCTGCAATCAAGAAGGGAATCCTCCAGACTGTGAAGGTTGTGGATGAGTTGGTGAAGGTGATG
GGAAGGCATAAGCCTGAGAACATCGTGATCGAAATGGCTAGAGAGAACCAGACCACTCAGAAGGGACAGA
AGAACTCTAGGGAAAGGATGAAGAGGATCGAGGAAGGTATCAAAGAGCTTGGATCTCAGATCCTCAAAGA
GCACCCTGTTGAGAACACTCAGCTCCAGAATGAGAAGCTCTACCTCTACTACCTCCAGAACGGAAGGGAT
ATGTATGTGGATCAAGAGTTGGATATCAACAGGCTCTCTGATTACGATGTTGATGCTATCGTGCCACAGT
CATTCTTGAAGGATGATTCTATCGATAACAAGGTGCTCACCAGGTCTGATAAGAACAGGGGTAAGAGTGA
TAACGTGCCAAGTGAAGAGGTTGTGAAGAAAATGAAGAACTATTGGAGGCAGCTCCTCAACGCTAAGCTC
ATCACTCAGAGAAAGTTCGATAACTTGACTAAGGCTGAGAGGGGAGGACTCTCTGAATTGGATAAGGCAG
GATTCATCAAGAGGCAGCTTGTGGAAACCAGGCAGATCACTAAGCACGTTGCACAGATCCTCGATTCTAG
GATGAACACCAAGTACGATGAGAACGATAAGTTGATCAGGGAAGTGAAGGTTATCACCCTCAAGTCAAAG
CTCGTGTCTGATTTCAGAAAGGATTTCCAATTCTACAAGGTGAGGGAAATCAACAACTACCACCACGCTC
ACGATGCTTACCTTAACGCTGTTGTTGGAACCGCTCTCATCAAGAAGTATCCTAAGCTCGAGTCAGAGTT
CGTGTACGGTGATTACAAGGTGTACGATGTGAGGAAGATGATCGCTAAGTCTGAGCAAGAGATCGGAAAG
GCTACCGCTAAGTATTTCTTCTACTCTAACATCATGAATTTCTTCAAGACCGAGATTACCCTCGCTAACG
GTGAGATCAGAAAGAGGCCACTCATCGAGACAAACGGTGAAACAGGTGAGATCGTGTGGGATAAGGGAAG
GGATTTCGCTACCGTTAGAAAGGTGCTCTCTATGCCACAGGTGAACATCGTTAAGAAAACCGAGGTGCAG
ACCGGTGGATTCTCTAAAGAGTCTATCCTCCCTAAGAGGAACTCTGATAAGCTCATTGCTAGGAAGAAGG
ATTGGGACCCTAAGAAATACGGTGGTTTCGATTCTCCTACCGTGGCTTACTCTGTTCTCGTTGTGGCTAA
GGTTGAGAAGGGAAAGAGTAAGAAGCTCAAGTCTGTTAAGGAACTTCTCGGAATCACTATCATGGAAAGG
TCATCTTTCGAGAAGAACCCAATCGATTTCCTCGAGGCTAAGGGATACAAAGAGGTTAAGAAGGATCTCA
TCATCAAGCTCCCAAAGTACTCACTCTTCGAACTCGAGAACGGTAGAAAGAGGATGCTCGCTTCTGCTGG
TGAGCTTCAAAAGGGAAACGAGCTTGCTCTCCCATCTAAGTACGTTAACTTTCTTTACCTCGCTTCTCAC
TACGAGAAGTTGAAGGGATCTCCAGAAGATAACGAGCAGAAGCAACTTTTCGTTGAGCAGCACAAGCACT
ACTTGGATGAGATCATCGAGCAGATCTCTGAGTTCTCTAAAAGGGTGATCCTCGCTGATGCAAACCTCGA
TAAGGTGTTGTCTGCTTACAACAAGCACAGAGATAAGCCTATCAGGGAACAGGCAGAGAACATCATCCAT
CTCTTCACCCTTACCAACCTCGGTGCTCCTGCTGCTTTCAAGTACTTCGATACAACCATCGATAGGAAGA
GATACACCTCTACCAAAGAAGTGCTCGATGCTACCCTCATCCATCAGTCTATCACTGGACTCTACGAGAC
TAGGATCGATCTCTCACAGCTCGGTGGTGATCTCAGTGGTGGGAGCAGTGGTGGATCATCAGGGAGTGAG
ACTCCAGGTACAAGTGAAAGCGCTACTCCTGAATCTTCAGGAGGTTCCTCAGGAGGAAGTTCTACTCTTA
ACATCGAGGACGAGTATCGTCTCCACGAGACCAGCAAGGAACCTGATGTATCTCTAGGATCAACTTGGCT
CAGTGATTTCCCCCAGGCATGGGCAGAAACAGGTGGCATGGGTTTGGCTGTACGTCAAGCACCACTTATA
ATTCCTCTAAAAGCAACAAGCACCCCCGTCAGTATTAAGCAGTACCCAATGAGTCAGGAGGCTAGATTGG
GCATTAAGCCACACATACAGAGACTTTTAGATCAAGGCATTCTGGTACCCTGTCAGTCCCCCTGGAACAC
ACCACTGCTGCCTGTTAAGAAACCAGGAACCAACGATTACCGACCAGTTCAGGACTTGCGAGAAGTGAAC
AAAAGGGTCGAGGATATCCACCCTACCGTGCCTAATCCATACAACCTTTTATCTGGCCTTCCTCCAAGCC
ATCAATGGTACACCGTTCTAGATTTGAAAGATGCATTCTTTTGTCTGCGACTCCACCCCACCTCACAGCC
CCTTTTCGCCTTCGAGTGGAGAGACCCTGAAATGGGTATCAGCGGCCAACTTACTTGGACTAGGTTACCC
CAGGGATTTAAAAACAGTCCAACCCTATTCAATGAGGCATTGCACAGGGACCTGGCAGATTTTCGTATAC
AACACCCCGATCTAATATTGTTACAATACGTGGACGACCTTCTCCTAGCTGCAACAAGCGAGTTAGATTG
TCAGCAAGGAACAAGGGCTCTTTTGCAAACACTAGGAAACTTGGGGTATCGTGCTAGTGCCAAAAAAGCT
CAGATTTGTCAAAAGCAGGTAAAGTACTTAGGGTATTTACTAAAGGAAGGTCAGAGATGGTTAACCGAAG
CCCGAAAGGAAACTGTAATGGGGCAACCAACTCCTAAAACTCCCAGACAACTCAGGGAGTTCTTGGGCAA
AGCAGGGTTTTGTAGACTTTTCATACCCGGCTTTGCTGAAATGGCAGCACCCCTGTATCCCTTGACAAAG
CCTGGGACACTATTTAACTGGGGGCCAGACCAGCAGAAGGCATACCAAGAAATAAAGCAAGCACTACTCA
CCGCACCTGCCCTAGGCCTGCCTGATCTGACTAAACCATTTGAACTCTTCGTAGATGAGAAACAAGGCTA
CGCTAAAGGTGTGCTGACACAAAAATTGGGACCCTGGCGACGACCAGTCGCCTACCTCAGCAAGAAATTA
GACCCCGTGGCCGCCGGTTGGCCACCATGCTTACGAATGGTGGCAGCAATCGCCGTCCTGACAAAGGATG
CAGGCAAACTTACCATGGGCCAACCTCTAGTCATCTTAGCACCCCATGCCGTTGAGGCTCTCGTAAAGCA
GCCACCTGATAGATGGCTCAGTAACGCTCGAATGACCCACTATCAAGCCCTCCTCTTGGATACCGACAGA
GTCCAGTTCGGACCCGTAGTAGCACTTAACCCAGCAACACTGCTACCCCTCCCTGAGGAAGGGCTACAAC
ATAACTGCCTAGACATTTTGGCCGAGGCACATGGGACACGTCCAGACTTGACAGATCAGCCCTTACCAGA
CGCCGACCACACATGGTACACAGACGGAAGTTCACTCTTGCAGGAGGGTCAGAGGAAGGCCGGGGCTGCT
GTGACTACCGAGACCGAAGTTATTTGGGCTAAGGCCCTACCAGCCGGCACCTCTGCACAGAGAGCAGAGT
TAATTGCACTAACCCAGGCCCTCAAAATGGCCGAAGGTAAAAAACTAAATGTCTATACAGATTCACGATA
TGCTTTTGCAACAGCCCATATACATGGCGAAATTTATAGGAGGAGGGGGTGGTTAACATCAGAGGGAAAA
GAGATAAAAAACAAGGACGAAATCCTTGCATTGCTAAAGGCTTTATTCCTTCCCAAGCGTTTAAGCATAA
TCCACTGTCCCGGTCATCAGAAGGGTCACTCCGCCGAGGCAAGAGGCAACCGAATGGCTGACCAAGCCGC
AAGGAAGGCCGCAATCACTGAGACCCCAGACACCTCTACTCTACTAATCGAAAACAGCTCCCCTTCAGGT
GGAAGCAAGAGAACCGCCGACGGCAGTGAATTCGAAAGCAGGGCTGACCCCAAGAAGAAGAGGAAGGTGT
GACCGCGGATATCTGCAGAAGCTTACGCGTCGACGTCTCGAGGCCGGCCGAGCTCGAATTTCCCCGATCG
TTCAAACATTTGGCAATAAAGTTTCTTAAGATTGAATCCTGTTGCCGGTCTTGCGATGATTATCATATAA
TTTCTGTTGAATTACGTTAAGCATGTAATAATTAACATGTAATGCATGACGTTATTTATGAGATGGGTTT
TTATGATTAGAGTCCCGCAATTATACATTTAATACGCGATAGAAAACAAAATATAGCGCGCAAACTAGGA
TAAATTATCGCGCGCGGTGTCATCTATGTTACTAGATCGGGAATTGATATCTAGGGATAACAGGGTAATA
AGCTTGGCACTGGCCGTCGTTTTACAACGTCGTGACTGGGAAAACCCTGGCGTTACCCAACTTAATCGCC
TTGCAGCACATCCCCCTTTCGCCAGCTGGCGTAATAGCGAAGAGGCCCGCACCGATCGCCCTTCCCAACA
GTTGCGCAGCCTGAATGGCGAATGAGCTTGAGCTTGGATCAGATTGTCGTTTCCCGCCTTCAGTTTGGAC
TCTAGAGTTATCAACAAGTTTGTACAAAAAAGCTGAACGAGAAACGTAAAATGATATAAATATCAATATA
TTAAATTAGATTTTGCATAAAAAACAGACTACATAATACTGTAAAACACAACATATCCAGTCACTATGGC
GGCCCCTCGAGGGGCCGCATTAGGCACCCCAGGCTTTACACTTTATGCTTCCGGCTCGTATAATGTGTGG
ATTTTGAGTTAGGATCCGTCGAGATTTTCAGGAGCTAAGGAAGCTAAAATGGAGAAAAAAATCACTGGAT
ATACCACCGTTGATATATCCCAATGGCATCGTAAAGAACATTTTGAGGCATTTCAGTCAGTTGCTCAATG
TACCTATAACCAGACCGTTCAGCTGGATATTACGGCCTTTTTAAAGACCGTAAAGAAAAATAAGCACAAG
TTTTATCCGGCCTTTATTCACATTCTTGCCCGCCTGATGAATGCTCATCCGGAATTCCGTATGGCAATGA
AAGACGGTGAGCTGGTGATATGGGATAGTGTTCACCCTTGTTACACCGTTTTCCATGAGCAAACTGAAAC
GTTTTCATCGCTCTGGAGTGAATACCACGACGATTTCCGGCAGTTTCTACACATATATTCGCAAGATGTG
GCGTGTTACGGTGAAAACCTGGCCTATTTCCCTAAAGGGTTTATTGAGAATATGTTTTTCGTCTCAGCCA
ATCCCTGGGTGAGTTTCACCAGTTTTGATTTAAACGTGGCCAATATGGACAACTTCTTCGCCCCCGTTTT
CACCATGGGCAAATATTATACGCAAGGCGACAAGGTGCTGATGCCGCTGGCGATTCAGGTTCATCATGCC
GTTTGTGATGGCTTCCATGTCGGCAGAATGCTTAATGAATTACAACAGTACTGCGATGAGTGGCAGGGCG
GGGCGTAAAGATCTGGATCCGGCTTACTAAAAGCCAGATAACAGTATGCGTATTTGCGCGCTGATTTTTG
CGGTATAAGAATATATACTGATATGTATACCCGAAGTATGTCAAAAAGAGGTATGCTATGAAGCAGCGTA
TTACAGTGACAGTTGACAGCGACAGCTATCAGTTGCTCAAGGCATATATGATGTCAATATCTCCGGTCTG
GTAAGCACAACCATGCAGAATGAAGCCCGTCGTCTGCGTGCCGAACGCTGGAAAGCGGAAAATCAGGAAG
GGATGGCTGAGGTCGCCCGGTTTATTGAAATGAACGGCTCTTTTGCTGACGAGAACAGGGGCTGGTGAAA
TGCAGTTTAAGGTTTACACCTATAAAAGAGAGAGCCGTTATCGTCTGTTTGTGGATGTACAGAGTGATAT
TATTGACACGCCCGGGCGACGGATGGTGATCCCCCTGGCCAGTGCACGTCTGCTGTCAGATAAAGTCTCC
CGTGAACTTTACCCGGTGGTGCATATCGGGGATGAAAGCTGGCGCATGATGACCACCGATATGGCCAGTG
TGCCGGTCTCCGTTATCGGGGAAGAAGTGGCTGATCTCAGCCACCGCGAAAATGACATCAAAAACGCCAT
TAACCTGATGTTCTGGGGAATATAAATGTCAGGCTCCCTTATACACAGCCAGTCTGCAGGTCGACCATAG
TGACTGGATATGTTGTGTTTTACAGTATTATGTAGTCTGTTTTTTATGCAAAATCTAATTTAATATATTG
ATATTTATATCATTTTACGTTTCTCGTTCAGCTTTCTTGTACAAAGTGGTTGATAACAGCGGAAACTATC
AGTGTTTGACAGGATATATTGGCGGGTAAACCTAAGAGAAAAGAGCGTTTATTAGAATAATCGGATATTT
AAAAGGGCGTGAAAAGGTTTATCCGTTCGTCCATTTGTATGTGCATGCCAACCACAGGGTTCCCCTCGGG
ATCAAAGTACTTTAAAGTACTTTAAAGTACTTTAAAGTACTTTGATCCAACCCCTCCGCTGCTATAGTGC
AGTCGGCTTCTGACGTTCAGTGCAGCCGTCTTCTGAAAACGACATGTCGCACAAGTCCTAAGTTACGCGA
CAGGCTGCCGCCCTGCCCTTTTCCTGGCGTTTTCTTGTCGCGTGTTTTAGTCGCATAAAGTAGAATACTT
GCGACTAGAACCGGAGACATTACGCCATGAACAAGAGCGCCGCCGCTGGCCTGCTGGGCTATGCCCGCGT
CAGCACCGACGACCAGGACTTGACCAACCAACGGGCCGAACTGCACGCGGCCGGCTGCACCAAGCTGTTT
TCCGAGAAGATCACCGGCACCAGGCGCGACCGCCCGGAGCTGGCCAGGATGCTTGACCACCTACGCCCTG
GCGACGTTGTGACAGTGACCAGGCTAGACCGCCTGGCCCGCAGCACCCGCGACCTACTGGACATTGCCGA
GCGCATCCAGGAGGCCGGCGCGGGCCTGCGTAGCCTGGCAGAGCCGTGGGCCGACACCACCACGCCGGCC
GGCCGCATGGTGTTGACCGTGTTCGCCGGCATTGCCGAGTTCGAGCGTTCCCTAATCATCGACCGCACCC
GGAGCGGGCGCGAGGCCGCCAAGGCCCGAGGCGTGAAGTTTGGCCCCCGCCCTACCCTCACCCCGGCACA
GATCGCGCACGCCCGCGAGCTGATCGACCAGGAAGGCCGCACCGTGAAAGAGGCGGCTGCACTGCTTGGC
GTGCATCGCTCGACCCTGTACCGCGCACTTGAGCGCAGCGAGGAAGTGACGCCCACCGAGGCCAGGCGGC
GCGGTGCCTTCCGTGAGGACGCATTGACCGAGGCCGACGCCCTGGCGGCCGCCACCGCGGTGGAGCTCCA
GCTTTTGTTCCCTTTAGTGAGGGTTAATTTCGAGCTTGGCGTAATCATGGTCATAGCTGTTTCCTGTGTG
AAATTGTTATCCGCTCACAATTCCACACAACATACGAGCCGGAAGCATAAAGTGTAAAGCCTGGGGTGCC
TAATGAGTGAGCTAACTCACATTAATTGCGTTGCGCTCACTGCCCGCTTTCCAGTCGGGAAACCTGTCGT
GCCAGCTGCATTAATGAATCGGCCAACGCGCGGGGAGAGGCGGTTTGCGTATTGGGCGCTCTTCCGCTTC
CTCGCTCACTGACTCGCTGCGCTCGGTCGTTCGGCTGCGGCGAGCGGTATCAGCTCACTCAAAGGCGGTA
ATACGGTTATCCACAGAATCAGGGGATAACGCAGGAAAGAACATGTGAGCAAAAGGCCAGCAAAAGGCCA
GGAACCGTAAAAAGGCCGCGTTGCTGGCGTTTTTCCATAGGCTCCGCCCCCCTGACGAGCATCACAAAAA
TCGACGCTCAAGTCAGAGGTGGCGAAACCCGACAGGACTATAAAGATACCAGGCGTTTCCCCCTGGAAGC
TCCCTCGTGCGCTCTCCTGTTCCGACCCTGCCGCTTACCGGATACCTGTCCGCCTTTCTCCCTTCGGGAA
GCGTGGCGCTTTCTCATAGCTCACGCTGTAGGTATCTCAGTTCGGTGTAGGTCGTTCGCTCCAAGCTGGG
CTGTGTGCACGAACCCCCCGTTCAGCCCGACCGCTGCGCCTTATCCGGTAACTATCGTCTTGAGTCCAAC
CCGGTAAGACACGACTTATCGCCACTGGCAGCAGCCACTGGTAACAGGATTAGCAGAGCGAGGTATGTAG
GCGGTGCTACAGAGTTCTTGAAGTGGTGGCCTAACTACGGCTACACTAGAAGAACAGTATTTGGTATCTG
CGCTCTGCTGAAGCCAGTTACCTTCGGAAAAAGAGTTGGTAGCTCTTGATCCGGCAAACAAACCACCGCT
GGTAGCGGTGGTTTTTTTGTTTGCAAGCAGCAGATTACGCGCAGAAAAAAAGGATCTCAAGAAGATCCTT
TGATCTTTTCTACGGGGTCTGACGCTCAGTGGAACGAAAACTCACGTTAAGGGATTTTGGTCATGAGATT
ATCAAAAAGGATCTTCACCTAGATCCTTTTAAATTAAAAATGAAGTTTTAAATCAATCTAAAGTATATAT
GAGTAAACTTGGTCTGACAGTTACCAATGCTTAATCAGTGAGGCACCTATCTCAGCGATCTGTCTATTTC
GTTCATCCATAGTTGCCTGACTCCCCGTCGTGTAGATAACTACGATACGGGAGGGCTTACCATCTGGCCC
CAGTGCTGCAATGATACCGCGAGACCCACGCTCACCGGCTCCAGATTTATCAGCAATAAACCAGCCAGCC
GGAAGGGCCGAGCGCAGAAGTGGTCCTGCAACTTTATCCGCCTCCATCCAGTCTATTAATTGTTGCCGGG
AAGCTAGAGTAAGTAGTTCGCCAGTTAATAGTTTGCGCAACGTTGTTGCCATTGCTACAGGCATCGTGGT
GTCACGCTCGTCGTTTGGTATGGCTTCATTCAGCTCCGGTTCCCAACGATCAAGGCGAGTTACATGATCC
CCCATGTTGTGCAAAAAAGCGGTTAGCTCCTTCGGTCCTCCGATCGTTGTCAGAAGTAAGTTGGCCGCAG
TGTTATCACTCATGGTTATGGCAGCACTGCATAATTCTCTTACTGTCATGCCATCCGTAAGATGCTTTTC
TGTGACTGGTGAGTACTCAACCAAGTCATTCTGAGAATAGTGTATGCGGCGACCGAGTTGCTCTTGCCCG
GCGTCAATACGGGATAATACCGCGCCACATAGCAGAACTTTAAAAGTGCTCATCATTGGAAAACGTTCTT
CGGGGCGAAAACTCTCAAGGATCTTACCGCTGTTGAGATCCAGTTCGATGTAACCCACTCGTGCACCCAA
CTGATCTTCAGCATCTTTTACTTTCACCAGCGTTTCTGGGTGAGCAAAAACAGGAAGGCAAAATGCCGCA
AAAAAGGGAATAAGGGCGACACGGAAATGTTGAATACTCATACTCTTCCTTTTTCAATATTATTGAAGCA
TTTATCAGGGTTATTGTCTCATGAGCGGATACATATTTGAATGTATTTAGAAAAATAAACAAATAGGGGT
TCCGCGCACATTTCCCCGAAAAGTGC
Features (pLannotate 1.2.2; 27 found; start..end, strand, type, name):
      7..435     +  rep_origin     f1 ori (sequence partly withheld): f1 bacteriophage origin of replication; arrow indicates direction of (+) strand synthesis
    467..624     -  CDS            lacZα (fragment): LacZα fragment of β-galactosidase; lacZ fragment
    627..645     +  promoter       T7 promoter: promoter for bacteriophage T7 RNA polymerase
    654..731     -  misc_feature   MCS (fragment): pBluescript multiple cloning site
    902..1578    +  promoter       CaMV 35S promoter (enhanced): cauliflower mosaic virus 35S promoter with a duplicated enhancer region
   1654..5757    +  CDS            cas9: CAS9_STRP1 - Also known as csn1 From Streptococcus pyogenes serotype M1.
   5860..7890    +  CDS            gag-pol (fragment): POL_MLVMS - Experimental evidence at protein level: Swiss-Prot protein existence level 1. [Integrase]: Catalyzes viral DNA integration into the host chromosome, by performing a series of DNA cutting and joining reactions. This enzyme activity takes place after virion entry into a cell and reverse transcription of the RNA genome in dsDNA. The first step in the integration process is 3' processing. This step requires a complex comprising the viral genome, matrix protein and integrase. This complex is called the pre-integration complex (PIC). The integrase protein removes 2 nucleotides from each
   8032..8284    +  terminator     NOS terminator: nopaline synthase terminator and poly(A) signal
   8324..8478    +  CDS            lacZα (fragment): LacZα fragment of β-galactosidase; lacZ fragment
   8540..8664    +  protein_bind   attR1: mutant version of attR; recombination site for the Gateway® LR reaction LR Clonase™
   8701..8731    +  promoter       lac UV5 promoter: E. coli lac promoter with an "up" mutation
   8755..8784    +  promoter       cat promoter (fragment): promoter of the E. coli cat gene encoding chloramphenicol acetyltransferase
   8785..9444    +  CDS            CmR: chloramphenicol acetyltransferase; cat; confers resistance to chloramphenicol
   9623..9781    +  CDS            ccdA (fragment): CCDA_ECO57 - Also known as H, letA. Experimental evidence at protein level: Swiss-Prot protein existence level 1. Antitoxin component of a type II toxin-antitoxin (TA) system which inhibits the post-segregational killing (PSK) of plasmid-free cells, also referred to as a plasmid addiction system. Binds to and blocks the activity of CcdB; will also remove bound CcdB protein from the CcdB-GyrA complex by forming a CcdA-CcdB complex, a process termed rejuvenation. Functions as a transcriptional corepressor for the ccdAB operon, repression also requires CcdB (By similarity). From Escherichia coli
   9786..10088   +  CDS            ccdB: CCDB_ECOLI - Also known as G, letB, letD. Experimental evidence at protein level: Swiss-Prot protein existence level 1. Toxic component of a type II toxin-antitoxin (TA) system, functioning in plasmid maintainence. Responsible for the post- segregational killing (PSK) of plasmid-free cells, also referred to as a plasmid addiction system. Half-life of over 2 hours. Cell killing by CcdB is accompanied by filamentation, defects in chromosome and plasmid segregation, defects in cell division, formation of anucleate cells, decreased DNA synthesis and plasmid loss. Interferes with the activity of DN
  10132..10256   -  protein_bind   attR2: mutant version of attR; recombination site for the Gateway® LR reaction LR Clonase™
  10283..10307   +  misc_feature   RB T-DNA repeat: right border repeat from nopaline C58 T-DNA
  10677..11078   +  CDS            Y4CG_SINFN (fragment): Protein inferred from homology: Swiss-Prot protein existence level 3. From Sinorhizobium fredii (strain NBRC 101917 / NGR234).
  11301..11324   -  misc_feature   MCS (fragment): pBluescript multiple cloning site
  11337..11355   -  promoter       T3 promoter: promoter for bacteriophage T3 RNA polymerase
  11398..11420   -  protein_bind   lac operator (fragment): The lac repressor binds to the lac operator to inhibit transcription in E. coli. This inhibition can be relieved by adding lactose or isopropyl-β-D-thiogalactopyranoside (IPTG). lac repressor encoded by lacI
  11424..11454   -  promoter       lac promoter: promoter for the E. coli lac operon
  11469..11490   -  protein_bind   CAP binding site: CAP binding activates transcription in the presence of cAMP. E. coli catabolite activator protein
  11503..11595   -  CDS            lacI (fragment): lac repressor; lacI; The lac repressor binds to the lac operator to inhibit transcription in E. coli. This inhibition can be relieved by adding lactose or isopropyl-β-D-thiogalactopyranoside (IPTG).
  11778..12366   -  rep_origin     ori: high-copy-number ColE1/pMB1/pBR322/pUC origin of replication
  12537..13397   -  CDS            AmpR: β-lactamase; bla; confers resistance to ampicillin, carbenicillin, and related antibiotics
  13398..13502   -  promoter       AmpR promoter: bla
