[The description below was written by a language model from this plasmid's Addgene catalogue record and pLannotate feature annotations shown in this document.]
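Description:
pPPEDs is a Gateway destination vector for prime editing by transient expression in dicot plant protoplasts, described as the protoplast test version of the vector pPPED. It is built on the small pBS(-) (pBluescript-type) backbone. It carries a high-copy ColE1/pUC origin, an f1 phage origin, an ampicillin resistance gene, and remnants of the lacZα/MCS region with flanking T7 and T3 promoters. Because the Gateway cassette contains a chloramphenicol resistance gene and the ccdB toxin gene, the empty vector is selected on both chloramphenicol and ampicillin and must be maintained in a ccdB-tolerant E. coli strain.

The editor cassette uses an enhanced (duplicated-enhancer, 2x) CaMV 35S promoter to drive an Arabidopsis codon-optimized Streptococcus pyogenes Cas9 carrying the H840A mutation. This mutation converts Cas9 to a nickase, and the protein is fused at its C terminus to Moloney murine leukemia virus reverse transcriptase, which the automated annotation labels as a gag-pol fragment. The fusion is followed by the NOS terminator. Downstream lies the attR1–CmR–ccdB–attR2 cassette, which an LR recombination reaction replaces with the contents of an entry clone. That entry clone presumably supplies the prime editing guide RNA expression unit, although the record does not specify what it should contain.

A right-border T-DNA repeat and a short fragment with homology to a Sinorhizobium protein are also annotated. These are probably carried over from the binary parent vector, and no left border or plant selectable marker is annotated, which fits direct DNA delivery rather than Agrobacterium transformation. The depositor and sequencing-derived records differ by a single nucleotide in length and have identical feature layouts.
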