Addgene plasmid #162469: pPPEDs
Purpose: protoplast test vector of pPPED
Depositing lab: Adam Bogdanove. Depositing organization: Cornell University. Publication: Spelling Changes and Fluorescent Tagging With Prime Editing Vectors for Plants. Wang L, Kaya HB, Zhang N, Rai R, Willmann MR, Carpenter SCD, Read AC, Martin F, Fei Z, Leach JE, Martin GB, Bogdanove AJ. Front Genome Ed. 2021 Mar 4;3:617553. doi: 10.3389/fgeed.2021.617553. eCollection 2021. PubMed 34713247.
Backbone
  Vector backbone: pBS(-)
  Backbone manufacturer: Stratagene
  Backbone size w/o insert (bp): 2958
  Total vector size (bp): 13521
  Modifications to backbone: Add 2x35S promoter, Arabidopsis codon optimized Cas9H840A, MLV reverse transcriptase, NOS terminator and gateway cloning attR site.
  Vector type: Plant Expression ; Prime editing destination vector for transient expression in dicot plant protoplast
Growth in bacteria
  Bacterial resistance: Chloramphenicol and Ampicillin, 25 & 100 μg/mL
  Growth temperature: 37°C
  Growth strain: ccdB Survival
  Copy number: High Copy
Gene/Insert 1
  Gene/Insert name: Cas9H840A
  Species: Synthetic
  Insert size (bp): 10576
  Mutation: Change histidine 840 to Alanine
  Tag / fusion protein: MLV reverse transcriptase (C terminal on insert)
Gene/Insert 2
  Gene/Insert name: attR gateway destination cassette
  Species: Synthetic
Resource information
  A portion of this plasmid was derived from a plasmid made by: Dr. Ning Zhang from Dr. Greg Martin's lab.
Terms and licenses: Academic/Nonprofit Terms; Industry Terms: Not Available to Industry
Depositor comments: This vector was modified from pPPED, which is made by Dr. Ning Zhang from Dr. Greg Martin lab. reference: 1. Targeted genome modifications in soybean with CRISPR/Cas9. Jacobs TB, LaFayette PR, Schmitz RJ, Parrott WA. BMC Biotechnology. 2015;15:16. Please visit https://www.biorxiv.org/content/10.1101/2020.07.16.206276v1 for bioRxiv preprint.
How to cite: pPPEDs was a gift from Adam Bogdanove (Addgene plasmid # 162469 ; http://n2t.net/addgene:162469 ; RRID:Addgene_162469)
